>Addgene plasmid #177762 | pdestMB14_hsp-16.2p-grh-1-gfp | addgene full sequence | sequence record 352710 | Addgene NGS Result
GTGGCACTTTTCGGGGAAATGTGCGCGGAACCCCTATTTGTTTATTTTTCTAAATACATTCAAATATGTA
TCCGCTCATGAGACAATAACCCTGATAAATGCTTCAATAATATTGAAAAAGGAAGAGTATGAGTATTCAA
CATTTCCGTGTCGCCCTTATTCCCTTTTTTGCGGCATTTTGCCTTCCTGTTTTTGCTCACCCAGAAACGC
TGGTGAAAGTAAAAGATGCTGAAGATCAGTTGGGTGCACGAGTGGGTTACATCGAACTGGATCTCAACAG
CGGTAAGATCCTTGAGAGTTTTCGCCCCGAAGAACGTTTTCCAATGATGAGCACTTTTAAAGTTCTGCTA
TGTGGCGCGGTATTATCCCGTATTGACGCCGGGCAAGAGCAACTCGGTCGCCGCATACACTATTCTCAGA
ATGACTTGGTTGAGTACTCACCAGTCACAGAAAAGCATCTTACGGATGGCATGACAGTAAGAGAATTATG
CAGTGCTGCCATAACCATGAGTGATAACACTGCGGCCAACTTACTTCTGACAACGATCGGAGGACCGAAG
GAGCTAACCGCTTTTTTGCACAACATGGGGGATCATGTAACTCGCCTTGATCGTTGGGAACCGGAGCTGA
ATGAAGCCATACCAAACGACGAGCGTGACACCACGATGCCTGTAGCAATGGCAACAACGTTGCGCAAACT
ATTAACTGGCGAACTACTTACTCTAGCTTCCCGGCAACAATTAATAGACTGGATGGAGGCGGATAAAGTT
GCAGGACCACTTCTGCGCTCGGCCCTTCCGGCTGGCTGGTTTATTGCTGATAAATCTGGAGCCGGTGAGC
GTGGGTCTCGCGGTATCATTGCAGCACTGGGGCCAGATGGTAAGCCCTCCCGTATCGTAGTTATCTACAC
GACGGGGAGTCAGGCAACTATGGATGAACGAAATAGACAGATCGCTGAGATAGGTGCCTCACTGATTAAG
CATTGGTAACTGTCAGACCAAGTTTACTCATATATACTTTAGATTGATTTAAAACTTCATTTTTAATTTA
AAAGGATCTAGGTGAAGATCCTTTTTGATAATCTCATGACCAAAATCCCTTAACGTGAGTTTTCGTTCCA
CTGAGCGTCAGACCCCGTAGAAAAGATCAAAGGATCTTCTTGAGATCCTTTTTTTCTGCGCGTAATCTGC
TGCTTGCAAACAAAAAAACCACCGCTACCAGCGGTGGTTTGTTTGCCGGATCAAGAGCTACCAACTCTTT
TTCCGAAGGTAACTGGCTTCAGCAGAGCGCAGATACCAAATACTGTTCTTCTAGTGTAGCCGTAGTTAGG
CCACCACTTCAAGAACTCTGTAGCACCGCCTACATACCTCGCTCTGCTAATCCTGTTACCAGTGGCTGCT
GCCAGTGGCGATAAGTCGTGTCTTACCGGGTTGGACTCAAGACGATAGTTACCGGATAAGGCGCAGCGGT
CGGGCTGAACGGGGGGTTCGTGCACACAGCCCAGCTTGGAGCGAACGACCTACACCGAACTGAGATACCT
ACAGCGTGAGCTATGAGAAAGCGCCACGCTTCCCGAAGGGAGAAAGGCGGACAGGTATCCGGTAAGCGGC
AGGGTCGGAACAGGAGAGCGCACGAGGGAGCTTCCAGGGGGAAACGCCTGGTATCTTTATAGTCCTGTCG
GGTTTCGCCACCTCTGACTTGAGCGTCGATTTTTGTGATGCTCGTCAGGGGGGCGGAGCCTATGGAAAAA
CGCCAGCAACGCGGCCTTTTTACGGTTCCTGGCCTTTTGCTGGCCTTTTGCTCACATGTTCTTTCCTGCG
TTATCCCCTGATTCTGTGGATAACCGTATTACCGCCTTTGAGTGAGCTGATACCGCTCGCCGCAGCCGAA
CGACCGAGCGCAGCGAGTCAGTGAGCGAGGAAGCGGAAGAGCGCCCAATACGCAAACCGCCTCTCCCCGC
GCGTTGGCCGATTCATTAATGCAGCTGGCACGACAGGTTTCCCGACTGGAAAGCGGGCAGTGAGCGCAAC
GCAATTAATGTGAGTTAGCTCACTCATTAGGCACCCCAGGCTTTACACTTTATGCTTCCGGCTCGTATGT
TGTGTGGAATTGTGAGCGGATAACAATTTCACACAGGAAACAGCTATGACCATGATTACGCCAAGCTCGA
AATTAACCCTCACTAAAGGGAACAAAAGCTGGTACATCAACTTTGTATAGAAAAGTTGATTTTCGAAGTT
TTTTAGATGCACTAGAACAAAGCGTGTTGGCTTCCTCTGAGCCCGCTTTCCTTATATACCCGCATTCTGC
AGCCTTACAGAATGTTCTAGAAGGTCCTAGATGCATTCGTTTGAAAATACTCCCGGTGGGTGCAAAGAGA
CGCAGACGGAAAATGTATCTGGGTCTCTTTATTGTGTACACTACTTTTCCATGTACCGAATGTGAGTCGC
CCTCCTTTTGCAACAAGCAGCTCGAATGTTCTAGAAAAAGGTGGAAAATAGTATAAATACCGTTGAAAAT
AAATACCGAACAACATTTGCTCTAATTGTGAAATTAGAAATCTTCAAACTATAATCCAAGTTTGTACAAA
AAAGCAGGCTATGTCATTCCAACTTGACCAATCAACGTCAGTAATAAAAACGGCGCCGCCGGGGCGCCTA
GAATTCAAAAACGAGCCAATCGACATTGCAAGCTCCAATATTCAAGACCTAGCGAAAATGCAAACATTAG
ACGGATATTACCAACAGACATCACTACAACTTCCACAATCACAACAATATCATCGGATGTATGAAAATGT
CTACAATAACCAGCAGATTTTATATGCTCAAACTCAAAACTTTCAATATCCCTCAACATTACTCACGAAC
GGCAGTCTCGCACAAACCGAATGGAGGGGCCAACAAATGGACACGTCCGCCTATTCAAATACAGGATATT
CGAGGAGCTCGACGAGCCAACAACCTCAGTACACGCAGCAAGTGACTGAAAATGAGCGGATTGTGTATAA
GCCAGTTGATATGCCATCACCAGTGGATTCGGGAATTGGTGGTGATATTAGTATTTTGAATCCGAAAGAG
GAGTTTTTTACAAGCGCCGATGGAGGTAGTATGCTGGAAAGAAGTAGTGAAAGGACACTTAGTCATCGGG
ATTCTCCGCTGGTTATTCCTAAGTTATATAACAATCTCGGTTTCCAATATGTGCTCGAGGCTCCAATATC
CACGTCAGTACGACGAGATGATGATCGGATGACATATGTGAATAAAGGACAATTCTACACAGTTTCATTA
GAGTATACACCGGATCTGAACAAATGTTTGAAGAGTCAGACGGTTAAGAGTCAACTGATGGTTGTATTCC
GAGAGGACAAGACGTACGAGGAGGAGATCAAAACGTGGCAATCTTGGCACGCGCGGCAACACGTGTCAAA
GCAGCGAATCCTGGAAATTGACAGTAAAAACAGCTCGGGAATGATCGGACAAATCGAGGAGATCGGCAAC
AACGCGGTGCAGTTCTACTGGAATCCGTCGGATCCATCTGGAGTAAGGATTTCCATCGCTGTTCAATGTC
TTTCAACTGATTTTTCGACTCAAAAAGGTGTCAAGGGCCTACCGCTTCACGTACAAATCGATACTTATGA
CGGTGAAAATGACAAAGTCCCATTCCACAGGGGTTACTGTCAGATTAAAGTTTTCTGTGATAAGGGAGCT
AATCGAAAAATGCTGCACGAAAATCGACGGGATGAGAAGAGACGGCAGCAAGAATACACAGCAGGAGCAC
TACCCGGTGGCAGGAAGAAGTCCGACGGTGAATACCATGATCAGTGCGAGCGCAGCGAATTTTACCATAT
GCGAGAACTCGACAAGCCCGCTGCTCTTTTTATTGCTCCAGAAGAATTTGAGCCTCGCTACGTGGATAGT
ACGAGTCTGAGCTTTGATATGTCCGAAATCGAGCCGATACCCACGAAAAGGCCCAGGACTTCGGAGAGGA
TAATGCTCTACGTTCGAAAACGAGACGAGCAAATTTACCAGCCGTTACACGTGGTACCCGCTTCGCTTTC
CGGATTAGCACTCGCCATAGCCAACAAGTTCGGAGCCGACCCGGATAAGATGTCCGGCGTCTACAAACGA
TGTGCAAAAGGCATCACCGTAAAAGTTGACGACGAAATGCTCCGACTCTACTGCAACGAGGACACCTTCA
TAATCGATGTGGAGCACGCGACGGACGGCTCAACAGCCGCCACGTTAATCGAGGTGGCTCCCACCAATCC
AAACTCGTATTCCAACTCATGCCCAGCTTTCTTGTACAAAGTTGATGTACCGGTAGAAAAAATGAGTAAA
GGAGAAGAACTTTTCACTGGAGTTGTCCCAATTCTTGTTGAATTAGATGGTGATGTTAATGGGCACAAAT
TTTCTGTCAGTGGAGAGGGTGAAGGTGATGCAACATACGGAAAACTTACCCTTAAATTTATTTGCACTAC
TGGAAAACTACCTGTTCCATGGGTAAGTTTAAACATATATATACTAACTAACCCTGATTATTTAAATTTT
CAGCCAACACTTGTCACTACTTTCTGTTATGGTGTTCAATGCTTCTCGAGATACCCAGATCATATGAAAC
GGCATGACTTTTTCAAGAGTGCCATGCCCGAAGGTTATGTACAGGAAAGAACTATATTTTTCAAAGATGA
CGGGAACTACAAGACACGTAAGTTTAAACAGTTCGGTACTAACTAACCATACATATTTAAATTTTCAGGT
GCTGAAGTCAAGTTTGAAGGTGATACCCTTGTTAATAGAATCGAGTTAAAAGGTATTGATTTTAAAGAAG
ATGGAAACATTCTTGGACACAAATTGGAATACAACTATAACTCACACAATGTATACATCATGGCAGACAA
ACAAAAGAATGGAATCAAAGTTGTAAGTTTAAACATGATTTTACTAACTAACTAATCTGATTTAAATTTT
CAGAACTTCAAAATTAGACACAACATTGAAGATGGAAGCGTTCAACTAGCAGACCATTATCAACAAAATA
CTCCAATTGGCGATGGCCCTGTCCTTTTACCAGACAACCATTACCTGTCCACACAATCTGCCCTTTCGAA
AGATCCCAACGAAAAGAGAGACCACATGGTCCTTCTTGAGTTTGTAACAGCTGCTGGGATTACACATGGC
ATGGATGAACTATACAAATAGCATTCGTAGAATTCCAACTGAGCGCCGGTCGCTACCATTACCAACTTGT
CTGGTGTCAAAAATAATAGGGGCCGCTGTCATCAGAGTAAGTTTAAACTGAGTTCTACTAACTAACGAGT
AATATTTAAATTTTCAGCATCTCGCGCCCGTGCCTCTGACTTCTAAGTCCAATTACTCTTCAACATCCCT
ACATGCTCTTTCTCCCTGTGCTCCCACCCCCTATTTTTGTTATTATCAAAAAACTTCTCTTAATTTCTTT
GTTTTTTAGCTTCTTTTAAGTCACCTCTAACAATGAAATTGTGTAGATTCAAAAATAGAATTAATTCGTA
ATAAAAAGTCGAAAAAAATTGTGCTCCCTCCCCCCATTAATAATAATTCTATCCCAAAATCTACACAATG
TTCTGTGTACACTTCTTATGTTTTTTACTTCTGATAAATTTTTTTGAAACATCATAGAAAAAACCGCACA
CAAAATACCTTATCATATGTTACGTTTCAGTTTATGACCGCAATTTTTATTTCTTCGCACGTCTGGGCCT
CTCATGACGTCAAATCATGCTCATCGTGAAAAAGTTTTGGAGTATTTTTGGAATTTTTCAATCAAGTGAA
AGTTTATGAAATTAATTTTCCTGCTTTTGCTTTTTGGGGTTTCCCCTATTGTTTGTCAAGATTTCGAGGA
CGGCGTTTTTCTTGCTAAAATCACAAGTATTGATGAGCACGATGCAAGAAAGATCGGAAGAAGGTTTGGG
TTTGAGGCTCAGTGGAAGGTGAGTAGAAGTTGATAATTTGAAAGTGGAGTAGTGTCTATGGGGTTTTTGC
CTTAAATGACAGAATACATTCCCAATATACCAAACATAACTGTTTCCTACTAGTCGGCCGTACGGGCCCC
CCCTCGAGGTCGACGGTATCGATAAGCTTCAGTAAAAGAAGTAGAATTTTATAGTTTTTTTTCTGTTTGA
AAAATTCTCCCCATCAATGTTCTTTCAAATAAATACATCACTAATGCAAAGTATTCTATAACCTCATATC
TAAATTCTTCAAAATCTTAACATATCTTATCATTGCTTTAAGTCAAACGTAACATTAAAAAAAATGTTTT
GGAAAATGTGTCAAGTCTCTCAAAATTCAGTTTTTTAAACCACTCCTATAGTCCTATAGTCCTATAGTTA
CCCATGAAATCCTTATATATTACTGTAAAATGTTTCAAAAACCATTGGCAAATTGCCAGAACTGAAAATT
TCCGGCAAATTGGGGAACCGGCAAATTGCCAATTTGCTGAATTTGCCGGAAAAACGGTAATTGCCGAAAG
TTTTTGACACGAAAATGGCAAATTGTGGTTTTAAAATTTTTTTTTTTGGAAATTTCAGAATTTCAATTTT
AATCGGCAAAACTGTAGGCATCCTAAGAATGTTCCTACATCTATTTTGAAAAGTAAGCGAATTCTATGAA
AATGTCTAAAGAAAATGGGGAAACAATTTCAAAAAGGCACAGTTTCAAGTGTTTCCGAATTATACTAAAT
CCCTCTAAAAACTTCCGGCAAATTGATATCCGTAAAAGAGCAAATCCGCATTTTTGCCGAAAATTAAAAT
TTCCGACAAATCGGCAAACCGGCAATTTGGCGAAATTTGCCGGAAGGCAATTGCCGCCCACCCCTGTTCC
AGAGGTTCAAACTGGTAGCAAAGCTCAAAATTTCTCAAATTCTCCAATTTTTTTTTGAATTTTGGCAGTG
TACCAAAATGACATTCAGTCATATTGGTTTATTATAGATTTATTTAGATAAAATCCTAAATGATTCTACC
TTTAAAGATGCCCACTTTAAAAGTAATGACTCAAACTTCAAATTGCTCTAAGATTCTATTGAATTACCAT
CTTTTCCTCTCATTTTCTCTCACTGTCTATTTCATCACAAATTCATCCCTCTCTCCCTCTCTTTCTCTCT
CCCTCTCTCTCTTTCTCTTTGCTCATCATCTGTCATTTTGTCCGTTCCTCTCTCTGCGCCCTCAGCGTTC
CCCACACTCTCTCGCTTCTCTTTTCCTAGACGTCTTCTTTTTTCATCTTCTTCAGCCCTTTTTCGCCATT
TTCCATCTCTGTCAATCATTACGGACGACCCCCATTAATTTTTGGATGTGCTCTGCGAGCAAGAGCACAC
GGAACTCATTTATTTTTTGTTGGAATTTCTTTTTCATTTTAGTTAGTTAAAAGGTTATTCAGTGCAAAAA
TTGATTTTTTGCTCTTTTGGTACATTAGAGGGGTTTGAAAGTTTTCCATAAAAAGGGTTTCCGGAGTAAA
AAATCTAAAAATTTTTACAAACATTTCCAAAAATTTTGGGAACATATCTTTTCAAAAACTCAAAAAAAAA
CGCAAACATCATAAATTTAATCAATTAATTGGATGCGTTCAAATATTTTAAAAATATTTTTGAATTGCAT
ATTTCTTTACTCATAAAAAAATTATTAATGTTTAAGTAAAAAAAATATTTCAGGATTTTAAACAAAAACT
GTAAATCCCATAAAACAGTGTTATTTTTTAGTTATTTTTAGTAATTATTTGTGAATTAAAAACACATTTT
TTTTCAAAATATTCCTTGAATAAATAAAATTGAAAGTGAATTCAAAATATTTCACCAATTTTACAAAATT
TGAAAATTTGAAAAAATATTTTCTACCAAATTGTGCTCAAAAAATATTATTAAGTTCCCAGGAAATTTAT
GATGAAAACTTGGAATATTTTTGGTAAAATTTTCTCAAAAAATTGAAAGTTGTCAAAAACACACTAACAC
TATACCTCGCGGCATAGAAAAAACTGGTGGCCGAATTTTTTAAACCAATTTAAATTAAATATATTTTTGC
ACTTTGTACAAAAAAATTTGAAGTTCCCAGGAAATTCATACGGAAATATTTTCCAGAACTTTTATAATTT
TTATTTTAATTCTCAAAATTTACAATAAAAACTTGGAAACCTGAAATTTGCTTAAAGAATAACCCTATCC
CCCACGGCCTAGAAAATACTGGTGGCCGAATTTTTTCCGCAGCCACACCACCTCTAATCTCCAGAGCACT
CTCCAAAATTCCCATAATCCCCAAAATTTTCAGCTACAACAGCATATATGAAGGCAGATCTACAACAACA
ATCGATCGCACCCGGCTCGGCAACCTTCCCGTCTCAGGTGAGGAAGACGCAGAGAAATGAGAGAGAGAGC
GTGTTTATGCACGCAGTATACTAACTCCTGATATCCAATTTCATATATCGATATGCTTGCTTTCTTTTCT
TCTACGTTGAAATTGTTTGAACTTTTCTCAAAAAACGCGGATTTTAGAGAGACTTAGAGTTGCTCCAAAT
AAATTTAATTTGCAATTTTGCACTTACTATTAGAATCTACTTTTATAGCGCTAAAATGACCGAATAACAC
AGTAGATTTTAAAAGAAAATTTTAAAAATTATTTTTTTGTGCAGTCAAATTTCGCTAGTTTTTGCCACTC
ATTTTTGAACATTTGTATATGTGCCTTTCGGTGGTTCAATCAGGGGTGGCACGTGGTGTCAGAGTGTTCC
ATTTCGGTTTGATCTACGTTGATCTACAAAAAATGCGGGAGAAGAGACGCAGAGTTCTCAACTGATTTCA
CATGGTTATGAACCAGGGGTGTTCGGCAAATTTGCCGTTTGCCGAGCTGGGCAAATTTTGAGATTTGCCG
CACACCCCTTTTATGAACGTGCTGACGTCACATCTTTTTGGACAAAGAATTCCCGCATTTTTTGTATATC
AAACCGTGATGGGACAGCCTGGCACCACGTGGGGTTGGCGGCAAATGATTTTTTCCGACAAATCGGCAAA
TTGGCAAATTGCCGGAATTTAAAGTTTCTGGCAAATTGTTGATTTGCCGAAAAAAAATTTCAAAAAGGCA
CAGTTTTAAGTGTTTCCGTCTTATAAAATATTTCTCTAAAAATTTCCGGAAAACGGAAAATTGCCGGAAA
TACAAAGTTTCGTCAAATCGGCAAACCTGCAATTTGCCGAACGGCAACTGCCGCCAACACCTGGTTCCCA
AAAAAGCGTGCACTGTTTGAATATTAAAAAAAAAATTCACACAAAAATAATAAATTGAAATAGGCTAAAT
TCACATCTATGTACAAAAATTGCATGCCAGCACCGGTCAATTTTCTCAATTACTTTTTGTCTATTTTTGC
CGAACATAATTTGCTGTTTCCTTGGCAGAATACAGAAAACTCTTTTTTTTTTCAGATGCCCCGACCCCCA
CCGGTAACCGAACAGGCTATAACCACCGAGGCGGAGCTTCTCGCGAAAAATCAAATTACACCAAATGATG
TGCTAGCTCTTCCAGGAATCACTCAAGGTAAGTGAATATTTGCTCTATTGATAAACGCGCCGTGTACTCC
ACGTGGACAAACATATCAAATTTTCAGGATTCCTATGCTCCCCATCGGCAAACGTCTATAACATTGAGTT
CACCAAATTCCAAATCCGTGACCTCGACACGGAACACGTGCTCTTCGAAATTGCAAAACCGGAAAATGAG
ACGGAAGAGAATCTGCAGGCGCAAGCCGAATCGGCAAGATATGTCCGATATCGATTTGCGCCGAATTTTC
TGAAATTAAAGACGGTCGGCGCGACGGTCGAGTTCAAGGTCGGCGATGTGCCGATCACACATTTTCGAAT
GATTGAACGGCACTTTTTCAAGGATCGTTTATTGAAATGCTTTGATTTTGAATTTGGATTCTGTATGCCA
AATTCGAGAAACAACTGTGAACATATCTATGAATTTCCACAACTTTCACAACAACTCAGTGAGTTTGAAG
CGGGAAAAATTATTTGAGCTCATTTTGTCAATAGAGCGAATTTTCTAGGTTTTTAAAAATAAAATAAATA
TTGACAAAAAGCTGCCCTACAGTAGTTCAAAATGTGAAAACTTGGAGGAAATTCGAGTTTTCTCTGAGAA
GTTTTTGGCGGGTAATTCAAATTTTCTGAGAAAAAAATTAGCCGCGAGAATTCAAATTTTCTGAGAAAAT
TATTTGACGGGAAATTCAAAATTTCTGGAAATGTATTGAACATTTGAGAAATTTTGTTAAAAACTACATT
AAACCGATAAAAAAGTTCGCAAATTTTTTTTAAGTGCTCATGGTGCATCGAAGAGAAGAATTCTTGCCAA
AACTAGCCCATGAAATTAAAAATTATCGCGGAAAAAAACTGACTAATTGGAAAGTAAAATGAAATTTGCA
AAAAAAAAATATGTTTTTTTGTTGTAAAATTAAAAAAAAAACTGTATATTTTCAGTGGACGACATGATCA
ATAATCCAAACGAGACCCGCTCCGATAGCTTCTATTTTGTGGAGAATAAGCTCGTAATGCACAATAAGGC
CGACTACTCGTATGATGCATAATTTCCCGCCGATGGAATAAAACTAATAATTTTTCTCGCAATTTATAGA
AATCATGTGATTTTCCTACCGCTAAATTTAAAATTTCCTAATTTTTCACTATATTTCTCACAAAATGCAT
TCCGAAAACTCTCATTTTTCAGCTTTTCAATACAAATCCCAATAAATGATTTTTCAAATATAATGTTCTC
AATTGATATGTTTTATTTGAATGTTGGAAAAAACCATAAAATTAAAAAAAACTTGAATTATTCAAAAATA
ATTCGGCCCTTTTACAAAAAATTATCATAAAAATTAAATTTGGAAAATCTGTGATTTGTCGCTTTGCCGG
AAGTTTCCAATTCCGGCAACTAACCGATTTGCCGATTAGCTAGAAATTTCAATTCCGACAATGTGCCGCT
TTGCCGATTTGCCGGAAATTTCCAATTCCGGCAATTAACGGACTTGCCGATTAGCTAGAAATTTAACTTT
AGATAAAACTTCTCAACAAAATCAAATTGGAAAGTCAGCGATTTGCCGCTTTGCCGGAAGTTTTCAGTTC
CGGCATCTAACCGATTTGCCGATTTGCCAAAAATGTCAATTCCGAAAAACTGCCGATTTGCCGCTTTGTC
GGAAATTTCAATTCCGACAAATTGCCGATTTGCCGATTTGCCGAACATTCCAATTCCGACCATTTGTCGA
TTTGCCGGAAGTTACCAATTCCGGCAACTAACGGATTTGCCGATTTGCCGGAAAAAAATTGTTTGTCGCC
AACCCTGATTTAAATGACTAATCATGTTGCAAAAGATAACTGCTTGCATCAAAAATCCGATCATTGGCAT
TCCCAACATCTTCTTCATCCAAAACACCACCCTTTTCTTCCACTAATCATGAATTCCCGACCAATTGTTA
TCAGTAGGAAAAGCCTCCTTTTATCTCATTATCAGCAATTGCCTTCTTCTTCTTCTTCTTTGAATACCAT
TTGAATGGAGATATCATTTACATAAATCTGCCGCCGAGATTGTGAAGCAGGAGGAAAAGCTGAAGATACT
GATATTATATGTATATTTCATTATTCTTTTTCCACAAAATTTTCCGACATTTAATTCCACTTCACTTTCA
TCGTCTCTTTTTCCCCCATTGTCGCCCCCACTCATTTGTCTTCTTCTTCAAATACGGGTCAATCACTTTC
CGTTTTTTATTCATTTTTTGTTATGTTCGGCTTAACAAATTTGAAGTATTGTTAAAATTCTCTAGAGCGG
CCGCCACCGCGGTGGAGCTCCAATTCGCCCTATAGTGAGTCGTATTACAATTCACTGGCCGTCGTTTTAC
AACGTCGTGACTGGGAAAACCCTGGCGTTACCCAACTTAATCGCCTTGCAGCACATCCCCCTTTCGCCAG
CTGGCGTAATAGCGAAGAGGCCCGCACCGATCGCCCTTCCCAACAGTTGCGCAGCCTGAATGGCGAATGG
AAATTGTAAGCGTTAATATTTTGTTAAAATTCGCGTTAAATTTTTGTTAAATCAGCTCATTTTTTAACCA
ATAGGCCGAAATCGGCAAAATCCCTTATAAATCAAAAGAATAGACCGAGATAGGGT
[37 nt withheld, positions 12167-12203]
AAAGAACGTGGACTCCAACGTCAAAGG
[49 nt withheld, positions 12231-12279]
T
[91 nt withheld, positions 12281-12371]
G
[124 nt withheld, positions 12373-12496]
CAG
Features (pLannotate 1.2.2; 22 found; start..end, strand, type, name):
     24..128     +  promoter       AmpR promoter: bla
    129..989     +  CDS            AmpR: β-lactamase; bla; confers resistance to ampicillin, carbenicillin, and related antibiotics
   1160..1748    +  rep_origin     ori: high-copy-number ColE1/pMB1/pBR322/pUC origin of replication
   1931..2023    +  CDS            lacI (fragment): lac repressor; lacI; The lac repressor binds to the lac operator to inhibit transcription in E. coli. This inhibition can be relieved by adding lactose or isopropyl-β-D-thiogalactopyranoside (IPTG).
   2036..2057    +  protein_bind   CAP binding site: CAP binding activates transcription in the presence of cAMP. E. coli catabolite activator protein
   2072..2102    +  promoter       lac promoter: promoter for the E. coli lac operon
   2106..2128    +  protein_bind   lac operator (fragment): The lac repressor binds to the lac operator to inhibit transcription in E. coli. This inhibition can be relieved by adding lactose or isopropyl-β-D-thiogalactopyranoside (IPTG). lac repressor encoded by lacI
   2171..2189    +  promoter       T3 promoter: promoter for bacteriophage T3 RNA polymerase
   2208..2228    +  protein_bind   attB4: mutant version of attB; core recombination site for the Gateway® BP reaction BP Clonase™
   2577..2597    +  protein_bind   attB1: mutant version of attB; core recombination site for the Gateway® BP reaction BP Clonase™
   2601..4289    +  CDS            grh-1: GRH1_CAEEL - Experimental evidence at transcript level: Swiss-Prot protein existence level 2. Probable transcription factor that binds a motif with the core sequence 5'-C[ACT][TG]G-3'. From Caenorhabditis elegans.
   4292..4312    -  protein_bind   attB2 (fragment): mutant version of attB; recombination site for the Gateway® BP reaction BP Clonase™
   4335..5195    +  CDS            sg25: sg25 is a basic (constitutively fluorescent) green fluorescent protein published in 1997, derived from Aequorea victoria.
   5816..5968    +  CDS            aex-5 (fragment): AEX5_CAEEL - Also known as kpc-3 From Caenorhabditis elegans.
   6083..6119    -  misc_feature   MCS (fragment): pBluescript multiple cloning site
   9421..9612    +  CDS            unc-119 (fragment): UN119_CAEEL - Experimental evidence at protein level: Swiss-Prot protein existence level 1. Myristoyl-binding protein that acts as a cargo adapter: specifically binds the myristoyl moiety of a subset of N-terminally myristoylated proteins and is required for their localization. Plays a key role in ciliary membrane localization of proteins. Required for the establishment or function of the nervous system. From Caenorhabditis elegans.
   9617..9997    +  CDS            unc-119 (fragment): UN119_CAEEL - Experimental evidence at protein level: Swiss-Prot protein existence level 1. Myristoyl-binding protein that acts as a cargo adapter: specifically binds the myristoyl moiety of a subset of N-terminally myristoylated proteins and is required for their localization. Plays a key role in ciliary membrane localization of proteins. Required for the establishment or function of the nervous system. From Caenorhabditis elegans.
  10488..10589   +  CDS            unc-119 (fragment): UN119_CAEEL - Experimental evidence at protein level: Swiss-Prot protein existence level 1. Myristoyl-binding protein that acts as a cargo adapter: specifically binds the myristoyl moiety of a subset of N-terminally myristoylated proteins and is required for their localization. Plays a key role in ciliary membrane localization of proteins. Required for the establishment or function of the nervous system. From Caenorhabditis elegans.
  11821..11850   -  misc_feature   MCS (fragment): pBluescript multiple cloning site
  11859..11877   -  promoter       T7 promoter: promoter for bacteriophage T7 RNA polymerase
  11880..12037   +  CDS            lacZα (fragment): LacZα fragment of β-galactosidase; lacZ fragment
  12068..12496   -  rep_origin     f1 ori (sequence partly withheld): f1 bacteriophage origin of replication; arrow indicates direction of (+) strand synthesis
