[The description below was written by a language model from this plasmid's Addgene catalogue record and pLannotate feature annotations shown in this document.]
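Description:
pdestMB14_hsp-16.2p-grh-1-gfp is a 12.5 kb C. elegans expression plasmid built on the pdestMB14 Gateway destination backbone and intended for overexpression of the worm Grainyhead-family transcription factor grh-1. It is maintained in E. coli as a high-copy plasmid through a ColE1/pUC-type origin and selected with ampicillin via the β-lactamase gene. The backbone also shows its pBluescript ancestry in the form of an f1 origin, lac promoter/operator and lacZα remnants, and flanking T3 and T7 promoters.

The payload sits between Gateway recombination scars. A short segment of roughly 350 bp between attB4 and attB1 occupies the promoter slot. It is not annotated in the feature table, but the construct name indicates it is the hsp-16.2 promoter, a heat-shock-responsive worm promoter that would make expression inducible. Downstream, the grh-1 coding sequence lies between attB1 and attB2 and is followed immediately by a green fluorescent protein coding sequence derived from Aequorea victoria, an arrangement consistent with a C-terminal GRH-1::GFP fusion that allows the protein's expression and localisation to be followed. A fragment matching aex-5 lies after GFP; its role is not stated in the record, and no 3′ UTR is explicitly annotated.

Elsewhere in the backbone, several unc-119 coding fragments separated by unannotated gaps suggest a genomic unc-119 rescue cassette. Such cassettes are commonly used as a transformation marker to identify transgenic animals in an unc-119 mutant background. The plasmid is thus suited to generating transgenic worms with inducible, fluorescently tagged grh-1 overexpression.
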