Addgene plasmid #177762: pdestMB14_hsp-16.2p-grh-1-gfp
Purpose: Overexpression of C. elegans grh-1
Depositing lab: Michael Ristow. Depositing organization: ETH Zurich (Swiss Federal Institute of Technology). Publication: Grainyhead 1 acts as a drug-inducible conserved transcriptional regulator linked to insulin signaling and lifespan. Grigolon G, Araldi E, Erni R, Wu JY, Thomas C, La Fortezza M, Laube B, Pohlmann D, Stoffel M, Zarse K, Carreira EM, Ristow M, Fischer F. Nat Commun. 2022 Jan 10;13(1):107. doi: 10.1038/s41467-021-27732-4. PubMed 35013237.
Backbone
  Vector backbone: pdestMB14 (Addgene #26415)
  Vector type: Worm Expression
Growth in bacteria
  Bacterial resistance: Ampicillin, 100 μg/mL
  Growth temperature: 37°C
  Growth strain: DH5alpha
  Copy number: High Copy
How to cite: pdestMB14_hsp-16.2p-grh-1-gfp was a gift from Michael Ristow (Addgene plasmid # 177762 ; http://n2t.net/addgene:177762 ; RRID:Addgene_177762)
